>Addgene plasmid #101549 | pDONR221-ZNF208 | addgene full sequence | sequence record 473827 | Addgene NGS Result
ATGGGTTCTTTGACTTTCAGAGATGTTGCAATTGAATTTTCCCTAGAAGAGTGGCAATGCCTTGACACAG
CCCAACAAAACCTATACCGGAATGTAATGCTTGAAAATTACAGGAACCTTGTTTTCCTTGGAATCGCGGC
TTTTAAGCCAGACCTGATAATTTTCCTGGAAGAAGGAAAAGAATCCTGGAACATGAAGAGACATGAAATG
GTAGAAGAATCACCTGTGATCTGTTCCCATTTTGCCCAAGACCTGTGGCCAGAACAAGGAATTGAAGATT
CTTTCCAAAAAGTGATCCTGAGGAGATATGAAAAGTGTGGCCATGAAAACCTCCACCTAAAGATTGGGTA
CACGAATGTAGATGAGTGTAAGGTCCATAAAGAGGGATATAATAAGCTGAACCAATCCCTAACCACGACC
CAGAGTAAAGTTTTCCAGAGAGGAAAATACGCAAACGTTTTCCATAAGTGTTCGAACAGTAACCGCCATA
AAATCAGACATACTGGGAAGAAACACCTCCAGTGTAAAGAGTATGTCAGAAGTTTCTGTATGCTCAGCCA
CCTCAGCCAACATAAAAGAATATACACCAGAGAGAACAGCTATAAGTGTGAAGAAGGCGGAAAAGCATTT
AACTGGAGCAGCACCCTCACATATTATAAATCGGCCCACACCGGAGAAAAGCCATACAGATGTAAAGAGT
GCGGAAAGGCCTTTTCGAAGTTTTCGATTTTAACGAAACATAAAGTGATCCACACAGGTGAGAAGAGCTA
CAAGTGCGAAGAATGTGGAAAGGCATTTAACCAATCGGCGATCCTGACTAAACATAAGATTATCCATACT
GGGGAAAAGCCAAATAAGTGTGAAGAGTGTGGGAAGGCTTTTTCAAAAGTAAGCACCCTGACAACCCATA
AGGCCATCCATGCAGGAGAAAAGCCATATAAATGTAAAGAGTGTGGAAAGGCATTTTCAAAGGTATCCAC
CCTGATTACCCATAAGGCTATCCATGCTGGAGAAAAGCCGTACAAATGTAAGGAATGCGGGAAGGCTTTC
AGTAAATTCAGCATCCTGACAAAACATAAGGTTATACATACCGGTGAGAAACCGTATAAGTGTGAAGAGT
GTGGGAAAGCATATAAATGGCCGAGCACCCTATCGTACCATAAAAAGATTCATACAGGTGAGAAACCATA
CAAGTGTGAAGAGTGTGGGAAGGGTTTTTCGATGTTTTCAATCCTTACGAAACACGAGGTGATACACACA
GGAGAGAAACCATATAAGTGCGAAGAATGTGGTAAAGCTTTTAACTGGAGCAGTAACCTGATGGAGCATA
AGAAAATCCACACTGGGGAGACGCCATATAAGTGTGAAGAGTGTGGGAAGGGGTTTTCCATGTTCAGTAT
TTTGACAAAGCATAAAGTCATCCATAATGGTGAGAAGCCGTATAAGTGTGAAGAGTGTGATAAGGCCACC
CATGCGGGTGAAAAACCATATAAGTGTGAAGAGTGTGGAAAGGCTTTTAACTGGAGCAGTAACCTAATGG
AACATAAGAGGATCCATACGGGAGAAAAGCCATATAAGTGTGAAGAGTGTGGGAAAAGTTTCAGCACTTT
TTCGATTCTGACGAAGCACAAAGTGATACATACAGGTGAGAAGCCATATAAGTGTGAAGAGTGTGGAAAG
GCATATAAGTGGAGTTCCACCCTGTCATACCATAAGAAGATCCACACTGTAGAAAAGCCATATAAGTGTG
AAGAGTGTGGAAAGGCTTTTAACCAGAGCGCGATCCTAATCAAACATAAAAGGATCCACACCGGTGAAAA
GCCATATAAGTGTGAAGAGTGTGGGAAGACATTCAGTAAAGTATCAACTTTGACCACCCATAAAGCGATC
CATGCCGGAGAGAAGCCATACAAGTGTAAAGAATGCGGAAAGACTTTTATCAAAGTTTCGACATTGACCA
CACATAAGGCAATACATGCGGGAGAGAAGCCATATAAGTGCAAAGAGTGTGGTAAGGCTTTCTCGAAATT
TTCTATCCTAACGAAACATAAAGTTATCCACACGGGTGAGAAGCCGTATAAGTGTGAAGAGTGTGGAAAA
GCTTTTAACTGGAGTTCGAACCTCATGGAACATAAGAGGATACACACCGGTGAAAAGCCATATAAGTGTG
AAGAGTGTGGGAAGAGTTTCAGTACTTTCAGTGTCCTCACGAAACACAAAGTAATCCATACAGGTGAAAA
GCCATATAAGTGCGAAGAATGTGGGAAGGCGTATAAGTGGAGTTCTACCCTATCATACCACAAAAAAATC
CACACTGTTGAGAAGCCATATAAGTGTGAAGAGTGTGGGAAGGCTTTTAACAGAAGTGCGATCCTGATAA
AGCATAAACGAATCCACACTGATGAAAAGCCATATAAGTGTGAAGAGTGCGGGAAGACTTTTTCTAAAGT
GAGCACTTTGACGACCCATAAGGCGATCCACGCAGGAGAAAAGCCATATAAGTGTAAGGAGTGCGGGAAA
GCTTTTTCGAAATTCAGTATTCTCACGAAGCATAAAGTAATACATACCGGAGAGAAGCCGTATAAGTGCG
AAGAATGTGGAAAGGCATATAAGTGGCCGAGTACCCTTTCGTACCATAAGAAAATCCATACTGGAGAGAA
GCCATATAAGTGTGAAGAGTGTGGGAAAGGTTTCAGCATGTTTTCGATCCTCACAAAACATGAAGTGATC
CACACCGGTGAAAAGCCCTATAAATGTGAGGAATGTGGAAAGGCATTCAGCTGGCTGAGTGTTTTTTCGA
AACATAAGAAGACACATGCTGGTGAGAAATTCTATAAGTGTGAGGCCTGTGGGAAGGCATATAAGAGCAG
CAGCACTCTGAGTTACCATAAGAAAATACACACTGAAGAGAAGCCATATAAATATGAGGAGTGTGGAAAG
GGATTCAGTACATTCAGCATCCTCACGAAGCATAAGGTGATCCATACTGGTGAGAAGCCATATAAGTGTG
AAGAGTGTGGGAAGGCCTTTAACTGGAGTTCAAATTTGATGGAACATAAAAAGATACACACTGGAGAAAC
GCCGTATAAGTGTGAAGAGTGTGATAAAGCGTTTTCCTGGCCAAGCAGCCTAACAGAACATAAAGCCACA
CATGCCGGTGAAAAGCCATATAAGTGTGAAGAATGTGGAAAGGCTTTTTCGTGGCCATCGAGATTAACAG
AGCATAAAGCTACCCACGCTGGTGAAGAACCATATAAGTGTGAAGAGTGTGGAAAGGCTTTTAACTGGAG
CAGTAATCTGATGGAACATAAGAGAATCCATACCGGGGAGAAACCATATAAGTGTGAAGAGTGTGGGAAA
TCTTTCAGCACATTCAGTATCCTGACGAAACATAAGGTCATCCATACAGGAGAAAAGCCATACAAATGCG
AAGAGTGTGGAAAGGCATATAAATGGAGCAGTACCCTCAGCTACCATAAGAAGATTCACACTGTTGAAAA
GCCATATAAGTGTGAAGAGTGCGGGAAAGGGTTTGTAATGTTCAGCATATTGGCGAAACATAAGGTAATC
CACACTGGCGAAAAACTGTATAAATGTGAAGAGTGCGGTAAAGCATATAAGTGGCCTTCGACCCTGAGAT
ACCATAAAAAGATCCATACAGGGGAGAAGCCATATAAGTGTGAAGAGTGTGGGAAGGCTTTTTCCACTTT
CAGCATTTTGACGAAACATAAAGTGATCCACACTGGTGAAAAGCCATATAAGTGTGAGGAATGCGGTAAG
GCGTTTTCGTGGCTATCGGTTTTCAGTAAGCATAAAAAAATTCACACCGGGGAAAAATTATACCCAACTT
TCTTGTACAAAGTTGGCATTATAAGAAAGCATTGCTTATCAATTTGTTGCAACGAACAGGTCACTATCAG
TCAAAATAAAATCATTATTTGCCATCCAGCTGATATCCCCTATAGTGAGTCGTATTACATGGTCATAGCT
GTTTCTTGGCAGCTCTGGCCCGTGTCTCAAAATCTCTGATGTTACATTGCACAAGATAAAAATATATCAT
CATGAACAATAAAACTGTCTGCTTACATAAACAGTAATACAAGGGGTGTTATGAGCCATATTCAACGGGA
AACGTCGAGGCCGCGATTAAATTCCAACATGGATGCTGATTTATATGGGTATAAATGGGCTCGCGATAAT
GTCGGGCAATCAGGTGCGACAATCTATCGCTTGTATGGGAAGCCCGATGCGCCAGAGTTGTTTCTGAAAC
ATGGCAAAGGTAGCGTTGCCAATGATGTTACAGATGAGATGGTCAGACTAAACTGGCTGACGGAATTTAT
GCCTCTTCCGACCATCAAGCATTTTATCCGTACTCCTGATGATGCATGGTTACTCACCACTGCGATCCCC
GGAAAAACAGCATTCCAGGTATTAGAAGAATATCCTGATTCAGGTGAAAATATTGTTGATGCGCTGGCAG
TGTTCCTGCGCCGGTTGCATTCGATTCCTGTTTGTAATTGTCCTTTTAACAGCGATCGCGTATTTCGTCT
CGCTCAGGCGCAATCACGAATGAATAACGGTTTGGTTGATGCGAGTGATTTTGATGACGAGCGTAATGGC
TGGCCTGTTGAACAAGTCTGGAAAGAAATGCATAAACTTTTGCCATTCTCACCGGATTCAGTCGTCACTC
ATGGTGATTTCTCACTTGATAACCTTATTTTTGACGAGGGGAAATTAATAGGTTGTATTGATGTTGGACG
AGTCGGAATCGCAGACCGATACCAGGATCTTGCCATCCTATGGAACTGCCTCGGTGAGTTTTCTCCTTCA
TTACAGAAACGGCTTTTTCAAAAATATGGTATTGATAATCCTGATATGAATAAATTGCAGTTTCATTTGA
TGCTCGATGAGTTTTTCTAATCAGAATTGGTTAATTGGTTGTAACACTGGCAGAGCATTACGCTGACTTG
ACGGGACGGCGCAAGCTCATGACCAAAATCCCTTAACGTGAGTTACGCGTCGTTCCACTGAGCGTCAGAC
CCCGTAGAAAAGATCAAAGGATCTTCTTGAGATCCTTTTTTTCTGCGCGTAATCTGCTGCTTGCAAACAA
AAAAACCACCGCTACCAGCGGTGGTTTGTTTGCCGGATCAAGAGCTACCAACTCTTTTTCCGAAGGTAAC
TGGCTTCAGCAGAGCGCAGATACCAAATACTGTTCTTCTAGTGTAGCCGTAGTTAGGCCACCACTTCAAG
AACTCTGTAGCACCGCCTACATACCTCGCTCTGCTAATCCTGTTACCAGTGGCTGCTGCCAGTGGCGATA
AGTCGTGTCTTACCGGGTTGGACTCAAGACGATAGTTACCGGATAAGGCGCAGCGGTCGGGCTGAACGGG
GGGTTCGTGCACACAGCCCAGCTTGGAGCGAACGACCTACACCGAACTGAGATACCTACAGCGTGAGCTA
TGAGAAAGCGCCACGCTTCCCGAAGGGAGAAAGGCGGACAGGTATCCGGTAAGCGGCAGGGTCGGAACAG
GAGAGCGCACGAGGGAGCTTCCAGGGGGAAACGCCTGGTATCTTTATAGTCCTGTCGGGTTTCGCCACCT
CTGACTTGAGCGTCGATTTTTGTGATGCTCGTCAGGGGGGCGGAGCCTATGGAAAAACGCCAGCAACGCG
GCCTTTTTACGGTTCCTGGCCTTTTGCTGGCCTTTTGCTCACATGTTCTTTCCTGCGTTATCCCCTGATT
CTGTGGATAACCGTATTACCGCCTTTGAGTGAGCTGATACCGCTCGCCGCAGCCGAACGACCGAGCGCAG
CGAGTCAGTGAGCGAGGAAGCGGAAGAGCGCCCAATACGCAAACCGCCTCTCCCCGCGCGTTGGCCGATT
CATTAATGCAGCTGGCACGACAGGTTTCCCGACTGGAAAGCGGGCAGTGAGCGCAACGCAATTAATACGC
GTACCGCTAGCCAGGAAGAGTTTGTAGAAACGCAAAAAGGCCATCCGTCAGGATGGCCTTCTGCTTAGTT
TGATGCCTGGCAGTTTATGGCGGGCGTCCTGCCCGCCACCCTCCGGGCCGTTGCTTCACAACGTTCAAAT
CCGCTCCCGGCGGATTTGTCCTACTCAGGAGAGCGTTCACCGACAAACAACAGATAAAACGAAAGGCCCA
GTCTTCCGACTGAGCCTTTCGTTTTATTTGATGCCTGGCAGTTCCCTACTCTCGCGTTAACGCTAGCATG
GATGTTTTCCCAGTCACGACGTTGTAAAACGACGGCCAGTCTTAAGCTCGGGCCCCAAATAATGATTTTA
TTTTGACTGATAGTGACCTGTTCGTTGCAACAAATTGATGAGCAATGCTTTTTTATAATGCCAACTTTGT
ACAAAAAAGTTGGC
Features (pLannotate 1.2.2; 12 found; start..end, strand, type, name):
      1..342     +  CDS            ZNF720 (fragment): ZN720_HUMAN - Experimental evidence at protein level: Swiss-Prot protein existence level 1. From Homo sapiens (Human).
    361..513     +  CDS            ZNF493 (fragment): ZN493_HUMAN - Experimental evidence at protein level: Swiss-Prot protein existence level 1. May be involved in transcriptional regulation. From Homo sapiens (Human).
    665..683     +  CDS            CCR5TC (fragment): zinc-finger domain from the CCR5-224 (+) zinc-finger nuclease that recognizes the left half-site target sequence in the human CCR5 gene (Perez et al., 2008; Gross et al., 2013)
   3842..3941    -  protein_bind   attL2: mutant version of attL; recombination site for the Gateway® LR reaction LR Clonase™
   3959..3977    -  promoter       T7 promoter: promoter for bacteriophage T7 RNA polymerase
   4111..4920    +  CDS            KanR: aminoglycoside phosphotransferase; aph(3')-Ia; confers resistance to kanamycin in bacteria or G418 (Geneticin®) in eukaryotes
   5067..5655    +  rep_origin     ori: high-copy-number ColE1/pMB1/pBR322/pUC origin of replication
   5838..5930    +  CDS            lacI (fragment): lac repressor; lacI; The lac repressor binds to the lac operator to inhibit transcription in E. coli. This inhibition can be relieved by adding lactose or isopropyl-β-D-thiogalactopyranoside (IPTG).
   5985..6012    -  terminator     rrnB T2 terminator: transcription terminator T2 from the E. coli rrnB gene
   6144..6187    +  terminator     rrnB T1 terminator: Escherichia coli rrnB; transcription terminator T1 from the E. coli rrnB gene
   6234..6270    -  CDS            lacZα (fragment): LacZα fragment of β-galactosidase; lacZ fragment
   6287..6382    +  protein_bind   attL3: mutant version of attL; recombination site for the Gateway® LR reaction LR Clonase™
