>Addgene plasmid #101549 | pDONR221-ZNF208 | analyzer sequence | sequence record 191559
ATGGGTTCTTTGACTTTCAGAGATGTTGCAATTGAATTTTCCCTAGAAGAGTGGCAATGCCTTGACACAG
CCCAACAAAACCTATACCGGAATGTAATGCTTGAAAATTACAGGAACCTTGTTTTCCTTGGAATCGCGGC
TTTTAAGCCAGACCTGATAATTTTCCTGGAAGAAGGAAAAGAATCCTGGAACATGAAGAGACATGAAATG
GTAGAAGAATCACCTGTGATCTGTTCCCATTTTGCCCAAGACCTGTGGCCAGAACAAGGAATTGAAGATT
CTTTCCAAAAAGTGATCCTGAGGAGATATGAAAAGTGTGGCCATGAAAACCTCCACCTAAAGATTGGGTA
CACGAATGTAGATGAGTGTAAGGTCCATAAAGAGGGATATAATAAGCTGAACCAATCCCTAACCACGACC
CAGAGTAAAGTTTTCCAGAGAGGAAAATACGCAAACGTTTTCCATAAGTGTTCGAACAGTAACCGCCATA
AAATCAGACATACTGGGAAGAAACACCTCCAGTGTAAAGAGTATGTCAGAAGTTTCTGTATGCTCAGCCA
CCTCAGCCAACATAAAAGAATATACACCAGAGAGAACAGCTATAAGTGTGAAGAAGGCGGAAAAGCATTT
AACTGGAGCAGCACCCTCACATATTATAAATCGGCCCACACCGGAGAAAAGCCATACAGATGTAAAGAGT
GCGGAAAGGCCTTTTCGAAGTTTTCGATTTTAACGAAACATAAAGTGATCCACACAGGTGAGAAGAGCTA
CAAGTGCGAAGAATGTGGAAAGGCATTTAACCAATCGGCGATCCTGACTAAACATAAGATTATCCATACT
GGGGAAAAGCCAAATAAGTGTGAAGAGTGTGGGAAGGCTTTTTCAAAAGTAAGCACCCTGACAACCCATA
AGGCCATCCATGCAGGAGAAAAGCCATATAAATGTAAAGAGTGTGGAAAGGCATTTTCAAAGGTATCCAC
CCTGATTACCCATAAGGCTATCCATGCTGGAGAAAAGCCGTACAAATGTAAGGAATGCGGGAAGGCTTTC
AGTAAATTCAGCATCCTGACAAAACATAAGGTTATACATACCGGTGAGAAACCGTATAAGTGTGAAGAGT
GTGGGAAAGCATATAAATGGCCGAGCACCCTATCGTACCATAAAAAGATTCATACAGGTGAGAAACCATA
CAAGTGTGAAGAGTGTGGGAAGGGTTTTTCGATGTTTTCAATCCTTACGAAACACGAGGTGATACACACA
GGAGAGAAACCATATAAGTGCGAAGAATGTGGTAAAGCTTTTAACTGGAGCAGTAACCTGATGGAGCATA
AGAAAATCCACACTGGGGAGACGCCATATAAGTGTGAAGAGTGTGGGAAGGGGTTTTCCATGTTCAGTAT
TTTGACAAAGCATAAAGTCATCCATAATGGTGAGAAGCCGTATAAGTGTGAAGAGTGTGATAAGGCCACC
CATGCGGGTGAAAAACCATATAAGTGTGAAGAGTGTGGAAAGGCTTTTAACTGGAGCAGTAACCTAATGG
AACATAAGAGGATCCATACGGGAGAAAAGCCATATAAGTGTGAAGAGTGTGGGAAAAGTTTCAGCACTTT
TTCGATTCTGACGAAGCACAAAGTGATACATACAGGTGAGAAGCCATATAAGTGTGAAGAGTGTGGAAAG
GCATATAAGTGGAGTTCCACCCTGTCATACCATAAGAAGATCCACACTGTAGAAAAGCCATATAAGTGTG
AAGAGTGTGGAAAGGCTTTTAACCAGAGCGCGATCCTAATCAAACATAAAAGGATCCACACCGGTGAAAA
GCCATATAAGTGTGAAGAGTGTGGGAAGACATTCAGTAAAGTATCAACTTTGACCACCCATAAAGCGATC
CATGCCGGAGAGAAGCCATACAAGTGTAAAGAATGCGGAAAGACTTTTATCAAAGTTTCGACATTGACCA
CACATAAGGCAATACATGCGGGAGAGAAGCCATATAAGTGCAAAGAGTGTGGTAAGGCTTTCTCGAAATT
TTCTATCCTAACGAAACATAAAGTTATCCACACGGGTGAGAAGCCGTATAAGTGTGAAGAGTGTGGAAAA
GCTTTTAACTGGAGTTCGAACCTCATGGAACATAAGAGGATACACACCGGTGAAAAGCCATATAAGTGTG
AAGAGTGTGGGAAGAGTTTCAGTACTTTCAGTGTCCTCACGAAACACAAAGTAATCCATACAGGTGAAAA
GCCATATAAGTGCGAAGAATGTGGGAAGGCGTATAAGTGGAGTTCTACCCTATCATACCACAAAAAAATC
CACACTGTTGAGAAGCCATATAAGTGTGAAGAGTGTGGGAAGGCTTTTAACAGAAGTGCGATCCTGATAA
AGCATAAACGAATCCACACTGATGAAAAGCCATATAAGTGTGAAGAGTGCGGGAAGACTTTTTCTAAAGT
GAGCACTTTGACGACCCATAAGGCGATCCACGCAGGAGAAAAGCCATATAAGTGTAAGGAGTGCGGGAAA
GCTTTTTCGAAATTCAGTATTCTCACGAAGCATAAAGTAATACATACCGGAGAGAAGCCGTATAAGTGCG
AAGAATGTGGAAAGGCATATAAGTGGCCGAGTACCCTTTCGTACCATAAGAAAATCCATACTGGAGAGAA
GCCATATAAGTGTGAAGAGTGTGGGAAAGGTTTCAGCATGTTTTCGATCCTCACAAAACATGAAGTGATC
CACACCGGTGAAAAGCCCTATAAATGTGAGGAATGTGGAAAGGCATTCAGCTGGCTGAGTGTTTTTTCGA
AACATAAGAAGACACATGCTGGTGAGAAATTCTATAAGTGTGAGGCCTGTGGGAAGGCATATAAGAGCAG
CAGCACTCTGAGTTACCATAAGAAAATACACACTGAAGAGAAGCCATATAAATATGAGGAGTGTGGAAAG
GGATTCAGTACATTCAGCATCCTCACGAAGCATAAGGTGATCCATACTGGTGAGAAGCCATATAAGTGTG
AAGAGTGTGGGAAGGCCTTTAACTGGAGTTCAAATTTGATGGAACATAAAAAGATACACACTGGAGAAAC
GCCGTATAAGTGTGAAGAGTGTGATAAAGCGTTTTCCTGGCCAAGCAGCCTAACAGAACATAAAGCCACA
CATGCCGGTGAAAAGCCATATAAGTGTGAAGAATGTGGAAAGGCTTTTTCGTGGCCATCGAGATTAACAG
AGCATAAAGCTACCCACGCTGGTGAAGAACCATATAAGTGTGAAGAGTGTGGAAAGGCTTTTAACTGGAG
CAGTAATCTGATGGAACATAAGAGAATCCATACCGGGGAGAAACCATATAAGTGTGAAGAGTGTGGGAAA
TCTTTCAGCACATTCAGTATCCTGACGAAACATAAGGTCATCCATACAGGAGAAAAGCCATACAAATGCG
AAGAGTGTGGAAAGGCATATAAATGGAGCAGTACCCTCAGCTACCATAAGAAGATTCACACTGTTGAAAA
GCCATATAAGTGTGAAGAGTGCGGGAAAGGGTTTGTAATGTTCAGCATATTGGCGAAACATAAGGTAATC
CACACTGGCGAAAAACTGTATAAATGTGAAGAGTGCGGTAAAGCATATAAGTGGCCTTCGACCCTGAGAT
ACCATAAAAAGATCCATACAGGGGAGAAGCCATATAAGTGTGAAGAGTGTGGGAAGGCTTTTTCCACTTT
CAGCATTTTGACGAAACATAAAGTGATCCACACTGGTGAAAAGCCATATAAGTGTGAGGAATGCGGTAAG
GCGTTTTCGTGGCTATCGGTTTTCAGTAAGCATAAAAAAATTCACACCGGGGAAAAATTATATACCCAGC
TTTCTTGTACAAAGTTGGCATTATAAGAAAGCATTGCTTATCAATTTGTTGCAACGAACAGGTCACTATC
AGTCAAAATAAAATCATTATTTGCCATCCAGCTGATATCCCCTATAGTGAGTCGTATTACATGGTCATAG
CTGTTTCCTGGCAGCTCTGGCCCGTGTCTCAAAATCTCTGATGTTACATTGCACAAGATAAAAATATATC
ATCATGAACAATAAAACTGTCTGCTTACATAAACAGTAATACAAGGGGTGTTATGAGCCATATTCAACGG
GAAACGTCGAGGCCGCGATTAAATTCCAACATGGATGCTGATTTATATGGGTATAAATGGGCTCGCGATA
ATGTCGGGCAATCAGGTGCGACAATCTATCGCTTGTATGGGAAGCCCGATGCGCCAGAGTTGTTTCTGAA
ACATGGCAAAGGTAGCGTTGCCAATGATGTTACAGATGAGATGGTCAGACTAAACTGGCTGACGGAATTT
ATGCCTCTTCCGACCATCAAGCATTTTATCCGTACTCCTGATGATGCATGGTTACTCACCACTGCGATCC
CCGGAAAAACAGCATTCCAGGTATTAGAAGAATATCCTGATTCAGGTGAAAATATTGTTGATGCGCTGGC
AGTGTTCCTGCGCCGGTTGCATTCGATTCCTGTTTGTAATTGTCCTTTTAACAGCGATCGCGTATTTCGT
CTCGCTCAGGCGCAATCACGAATGAATAACGGTTTGGTTGATGCGAGTGATTTTGATGACGAGCGTAATG
GCTGGCCTGTTGAACAAGTCTGGAAAGAAATGCATAAACTTTTGCCATTCTCACCGGATTCAGTCGTCAC
TCATGGTGATTTCTCACTTGATAACCTTATTTTTGACGAGGGGAAATTAATAGGTTGTATTGATGTTGGA
CGAGTCGGAATCGCAGACCGATACCAGGATCTTGCCATCCTATGGAACTGCCTCGGTGAGTTTTCTCCTT
CATTACAGAAACGGCTTTTTCAAAAATATGGTATTGATAATCCTGATATGAATAAATTGCAGTTTCATTT
GATGCTCGATGAGTTTTTCTAATCAGAATTGGTTAATTGGTTGTAACACTGGCAGAGCATTACGCTGACT
TGACGGGACGGCGCAAGCTCATGACCAAAATCCCTTAACGTGAGTTACGCGTCGTTCCACTGAGCGTCAG
ACCCCGTAGAAAAGATCAAAGGATCTTCTTGAGATCCTTTTTTTCTGCGCGTAATCTGCTGCTTGCAAAC
AAAAAAACCACCGCTACCAGCGGTGGTTTGTTTGCCGGATCAAGAGCTACCAACTCTTTTTCCGAAGGTA
ACTGGCTTCAGCAGAGCGCAGATACCAAATACTGTTCTTCTAGTGTAGCCGTAGTTAGGCCACCACTTCA
AGAACTCTGTAGCACCGCCTACATACCTCGCTCTGCTAATCCTGTTACCAGTGGCTGCTGCCAGTGGCGA
TAAGTCGTGTCTTACCGGGTTGGACTCAAGACGATAGTTACCGGATAAGGCGCAGCGGTCGGGCTGAACG
GGGGGTTCGTGCACACAGCCCAGCTTGGAGCGAACGACCTACACCGAACTGAGATACCTACAGCGTGAGC
TATGAGAAAGCGCCACGCTTCCCGAAGGGAGAAAGGCGGACAGGTATCCGGTAAGCGGCAGGGTCGGAAC
AGGAGAGCGCACGAGGGAGCTTCCAGGGGGAAACGCCTGGTATCTTTATAGTCCTGTCGGGTTTCGCCAC
CTCTGACTTGAGCGTCGATTTTTGTGATGCTCGTCAGGGGGGCGGAGCCTATGGAAAAACGCCAGCAACG
CGGCCTTTTTACGGTTCCTGGCCTTTTGCTGGCCTTTTGCTCACATGTTCTTTCCTGCGTTATCCCCTGA
TTCTGTGGATAACCGTATTACCGCCTTTGAGTGAGCTGATACCGCTCGCCGCAGCCGAACGACCGAGCGC
AGCGAGTCAGTGAGCGAGGAAGCGGAAGAGCGCCCAATACGCAAACCGCCTCTCCCCGCGCGTTGGCCGA
TTCATTAATGCAGCTGGCACGACAGGTTTCCCGACTGGAAAGCGGGCAGTGAGCGCAACGCAATTAATAC
GCGTACCGCTAGCCAGGAAGAGTTTGTAGAAACGCAAAAAGGCCATCCGTCAGGATGGCCTTCTGCTTAG
TTTGATGCCTGGCAGTTTATGGCGGGCGTCCTGCCCGCCACCCTCCGGGCCGTTGCTTCACAACGTTCAA
ATCCGCTCCCGGCGGATTTGTCCTACTCAGGAGAGCGTTCACCGACAAACAACAGATAAAACGAAAGGCC
CAGTCTTCCGACTGAGCCTTTCGTTTTATTTGATGCCTGGCAGTTCCCTACTCTCGCGTTAACGCTAGCA
TGGATGTTTTCCCAGTCACGACGTTGTAAAACGACGGCCAGTCTTAAGCTCGGGCCCCAAATAATGATTT
TATTTTGACTGATAGTGACCTGTTCGTTGCAACAAATTGATGAGCAATGCTTTTTTATAATGCCAACTTT
GTACAAAAAAGCAGGCTTA
Features (pLannotate 1.2.2; 12 found; start..end, strand, type, name):
      1..342     +  CDS            ZNF720 (fragment): ZN720_HUMAN - Experimental evidence at protein level: Swiss-Prot protein existence level 1. From Homo sapiens (Human).
    361..513     +  CDS            ZNF493 (fragment): ZN493_HUMAN - Experimental evidence at protein level: Swiss-Prot protein existence level 1. May be involved in transcriptional regulation. From Homo sapiens (Human).
    665..683     +  CDS            CCR5TC (fragment): zinc-finger domain from the CCR5-224 (+) zinc-finger nuclease that recognizes the left half-site target sequence in the human CCR5 gene (Perez et al., 2008; Gross et al., 2013)
   3844..3943    -  protein_bind   attL2: mutant version of attL; recombination site for the Gateway® LR reaction LR Clonase™
   3961..3979    -  promoter       T7 promoter: promoter for bacteriophage T7 RNA polymerase
   4113..4922    +  CDS            KanR: aminoglycoside phosphotransferase; aph(3')-Ia; confers resistance to kanamycin in bacteria or G418 (Geneticin®) in eukaryotes
   5069..5657    +  rep_origin     ori: high-copy-number ColE1/pMB1/pBR322/pUC origin of replication
   5840..5932    +  CDS            lacI (fragment): lac repressor; lacI; The lac repressor binds to the lac operator to inhibit transcription in E. coli. This inhibition can be relieved by adding lactose or isopropyl-β-D-thiogalactopyranoside (IPTG).
   5987..6014    -  terminator     rrnB T2 terminator: transcription terminator T2 from the E. coli rrnB gene
   6146..6189    +  terminator     rrnB T1 terminator: Escherichia coli rrnB; transcription terminator T1 from the E. coli rrnB gene
   6236..6272    -  CDS            lacZα (fragment): LacZα fragment of β-galactosidase; lacZ fragment
   6288..6387    +  protein_bind   attL1: mutant version of attL; recombination site for the Gateway® LR reaction LR Clonase™
