[The description below was written by a language model from this plasmid's Addgene catalogue record and pLannotate feature annotations shown in this document.]
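Description:
pDONR221-ZNF208 is a Gateway entry clone built on the Invitrogen pDONR221 backbone and carries the human zinc-finger transcription factor ZNF208 as part of the Human TFome Collection. It is a bacterial shuttling plasmid rather than an expression vector. It replicates in E. coli from a high-copy ColE1/pUC-type origin and is selected with kanamycin through the aph(3')-Ia KanR gene. rrnB T1 and T2 terminators sit upstream of the cloning region to insulate it from read-through transcription. A T7 promoter lies just outside the downstream att site, pointing back toward the insert. No eukaryotic promoter, tag or reporter is annotated.

The insert was made by gene synthesis and occupies the roughly 3.8 kb interval between the two attL sites. The automated annotation does not label it as ZNF208. It only picks up short matches to ZNF720, ZNF493 and an engineered zinc-finger domain near the 5′ end, most likely because of homology among KRAB/C2H2 zinc-finger genes and not because other genes are present. Much of the open reading frame is left unannotated. The two sequence records (6,384 and 6,389 nt) are essentially concordant. They differ in that the upstream site is called attL1 in one and attL3 in the other, and attL1 paired with attL2 is what a pDONR221-derived entry clone would be expected to have.

The last nucleotide of the stop codon has been removed, so an LR Clonase reaction into a destination vector can place ZNF208 in frame with a C-terminal fusion partner. The promoter and any tags are supplied by that destination vector. The clone's typical use is transferring the ORF into expression vectors for transcription factor overexpression, as in the collection's cell fate engineering screens.
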