Addgene plasmid #101549: pDONR221-ZNF208
Purpose: Donor Vector containing ZNF208 transcription factor, part of the Human TFome Collection
Depositing lab: George Church. Depositing organization: Harvard Medical School. Publication: A comprehensive library of human transcription factors for cell fate engineering. Ng AHM, Khoshakhlagh P, Rojo Arias JE, Pasquini G, Wang K, Swiersy A, Shipman SL, Appleton E, Kiaee K, Kohman RE, Vernet A, Dysart M, Leeper K, Saylor W, Huang JY, Graveline A, Taipale J, Hill DE, Vidal M, Melero-Martin JM, Busskamp V, Church GM. Nat Biotechnol. 2021 Apr;39(4):510-519. doi: 10.1038/s41587-020-0742-6. Epub 2020 Nov 30. PubMed 33257861.
Backbone
  Vector backbone: pDONR221
  Backbone manufacturer: Invitrogen
  Vector type: Gateway shuttling vector
Growth in bacteria
  Bacterial resistance: Kanamycin, 50 μg/mL
  Growth temperature: 37°C
  Growth strain: DH5alpha
  Copy number: High Copy
Gene/Insert
  Gene/Insert name: ZNF208 (alt name: O43345 (Uniprot ID))
  Species: H. sapiens (human)
  Mutation: Last nucleotide of stop codon removed to allow for Gateway C-terminal fusions
  Entrez Gene: ZNF208 (a.k.a. PMIDP, ZNF95)
  Cloning method: Gateway Cloning
  Sequencing primers: 5′ M13F(-21); 3′ M13R
Terms and licenses: Academic/Nonprofit Terms; Industry Terms: Not Available to Industry
Depositor comments: Harvard generated by gene synthesis
How to cite: pDONR221-ZNF208 was a gift from George Church (Addgene plasmid # 101549 ; http://n2t.net/addgene:101549 ; RRID:Addgene_101549)
