>Addgene plasmid #101549 | pDONR221-ZNF208 | depositor partial sequence | sequence record 191560 | insert
ATGGGTTCTTTGACTTTCAGAGATGTTGCAATTGAATTTTCCCTAGAAGAGTGGCAATGCCTTGACACAG
CCCAACAAAACCTATACCGGAATGTAATGCTTGAAAATTACAGGAACCTTGTTTTCCTTGGAATCGCGGC
TTTTAAGCCAGACCTGATAATTTTCCTGGAAGAAGGAAAAGAATCCTGGAACATGAAGAGACATGAAATG
GTAGAAGAATCACCTGTGATCTGTTCCCATTTTGCCCAAGACCTGTGGCCAGAACAAGGAATTGAAGATT
CTTTCCAAAAAGTGATCCTGAGGAGATATGAAAAGTGTGGCCATGAAAACCTCCACCTAAAGATTGGGTA
CACGAATGTAGATGAGTGTAAGGTCCATAAAGAGGGATATAATAAGCTGAACCAATCCCTAACCACGACC
CAGAGTAAAGTTTTCCAGAGAGGAAAATACGCAAACGTTTTCCATAAGTGTTCGAACAGTAACCGCCATA
AAATCAGACATACTGGGAAGAAACACCTCCAGTGTAAAGAGTATGTCAGAAGTTTCTGTATGCTCAGCCA
CCTCAGCCAACATAAAAGAATATACACCAGAGAGAACAGCTATAAGTGTGAAGAAGGCGGAAAAGCATTT
AACTGGAGCAGCACCCTCACATATTATAAATCGGCCCACACCGGAGAAAAGCCATACAGATGTAAAGAGT
GCGGAAAGGCCTTTTCGAAGTTTTCGATTTTAACGAAACATAAAGTGATCCACACAGGTGAGAAGAGCTA
CAAGTGCGAAGAATGTGGAAAGGCATTTAACCAATCGGCGATCCTGACTAAACATAAGATTATCCATACT
GGGGAAAAGCCAAATAAGTGTGAAGAGTGTGGGAAGGCTTTTTCAAAAGTAAGCACCCTGACAACCCATA
AGGCCATCCATGCAGGAGAAAAGCCATATAAATGTAAAGAGTGTGGAAAGGCATTTTCAAAGGTATCCAC
CCTGATTACCCATAAGGCTATCCATGCTGGAGAAAAGCCGTACAAATGTAAGGAATGCGGGAAGGCTTTC
AGTAAATTCAGCATCCTGACAAAACATAAGGTTATACATACCGGTGAGAAACCGTATAAGTGTGAAGAGT
GTGGGAAAGCATATAAATGGCCGAGCACCCTATCGTACCATAAAAAGATTCATACAGGTGAGAAACCATA
CAAGTGTGAAGAGTGTGGGAAGGGTTTTTCGATGTTTTCAATCCTTACGAAACACGAGGTGATACACACA
GGAGAGAAACCATATAAGTGCGAAGAATGTGGTAAAGCTTTTAACTGGAGCAGTAACCTGATGGAGCATA
AGAAAATCCACACTGGGGAGACGCCATATAAGTGTGAAGAGTGTGGGAAGGGGTTTTCCATGTTCAGTAT
TTTGACAAAGCATAAAGTCATCCATAATGGTGAGAAGCCGTATAAGTGTGAAGAGTGTGATAAGGCCACC
CATGCGGGTGAAAAACCATATAAGTGTGAAGAGTGTGGAAAGGCTTTTAACTGGAGCAGTAACCTAATGG
AACATAAGAGGATCCATACGGGAGAAAAGCCATATAAGTGTGAAGAGTGTGGGAAAAGTTTCAGCACTTT
TTCGATTCTGACGAAGCACAAAGTGATACATACAGGTGAGAAGCCATATAAGTGTGAAGAGTGTGGAAAG
GCATATAAGTGGAGTTCCACCCTGTCATACCATAAGAAGATCCACACTGTAGAAAAGCCATATAAGTGTG
AAGAGTGTGGAAAGGCTTTTAACCAGAGCGCGATCCTAATCAAACATAAAAGGATCCACACCGGTGAAAA
GCCATATAAGTGTGAAGAGTGTGGGAAGACATTCAGTAAAGTATCAACTTTGACCACCCATAAAGCGATC
CATGCCGGAGAGAAGCCATACAAGTGTAAAGAATGCGGAAAGACTTTTATCAAAGTTTCGACATTGACCA
CACATAAGGCAATACATGCGGGAGAGAAGCCATATAAGTGCAAAGAGTGTGGTAAGGCTTTCTCGAAATT
TTCTATCCTAACGAAACATAAAGTTATCCACACGGGTGAGAAGCCGTATAAGTGTGAAGAGTGTGGAAAA
GCTTTTAACTGGAGTTCGAACCTCATGGAACATAAGAGGATACACACCGGTGAAAAGCCATATAAGTGTG
AAGAGTGTGGGAAGAGTTTCAGTACTTTCAGTGTCCTCACGAAACACAAAGTAATCCATACAGGTGAAAA
GCCATATAAGTGCGAAGAATGTGGGAAGGCGTATAAGTGGAGTTCTACCCTATCATACCACAAAAAAATC
CACACTGTTGAGAAGCCATATAAGTGTGAAGAGTGTGGGAAGGCTTTTAACAGAAGTGCGATCCTGATAA
AGCATAAACGAATCCACACTGATGAAAAGCCATATAAGTGTGAAGAGTGCGGGAAGACTTTTTCTAAAGT
GAGCACTTTGACGACCCATAAGGCGATCCACGCAGGAGAAAAGCCATATAAGTGTAAGGAGTGCGGGAAA
GCTTTTTCGAAATTCAGTATTCTCACGAAGCATAAAGTAATACATACCGGAGAGAAGCCGTATAAGTGCG
AAGAATGTGGAAAGGCATATAAGTGGCCGAGTACCCTTTCGTACCATAAGAAAATCCATACTGGAGAGAA
GCCATATAAGTGTGAAGAGTGTGGGAAAGGTTTCAGCATGTTTTCGATCCTCACAAAACATGAAGTGATC
CACACCGGTGAAAAGCCCTATAAATGTGAGGAATGTGGAAAGGCATTCAGCTGGCTGAGTGTTTTTTCGA
AACATAAGAAGACACATGCTGGTGAGAAATTCTATAAGTGTGAGGCCTGTGGGAAGGCATATAAGAGCAG
CAGCACTCTGAGTTACCATAAGAAAATACACACTGAAGAGAAGCCATATAAATATGAGGAGTGTGGAAAG
GGATTCAGTACATTCAGCATCCTCACGAAGCATAAGGTGATCCATACTGGTGAGAAGCCATATAAGTGTG
AAGAGTGTGGGAAGGCCTTTAACTGGAGTTCAAATTTGATGGAACATAAAAAGATACACACTGGAGAAAC
GCCGTATAAGTGTGAAGAGTGTGATAAAGCGTTTTCCTGGCCAAGCAGCCTAACAGAACATAAAGCCACA
CATGCCGGTGAAAAGCCATATAAGTGTGAAGAATGTGGAAAGGCTTTTTCGTGGCCATCGAGATTAACAG
AGCATAAAGCTACCCACGCTGGTGAAGAACCATATAAGTGTGAAGAGTGTGGAAAGGCTTTTAACTGGAG
CAGTAATCTGATGGAACATAAGAGAATCCATACCGGGGAGAAACCATATAAGTGTGAAGAGTGTGGGAAA
TCTTTCAGCACATTCAGTATCCTGACGAAACATAAGGTCATCCATACAGGAGAAAAGCCATACAAATGCG
AAGAGTGTGGAAAGGCATATAAATGGAGCAGTACCCTCAGCTACCATAAGAAGATTCACACTGTTGAAAA
GCCATATAAGTGTGAAGAGTGCGGGAAAGGGTTTGTAATGTTCAGCATATTGGCGAAACATAAGGTAATC
CACACTGGCGAAAAACTGTATAAATGTGAAGAGTGCGGTAAAGCATATAAGTGGCCTTCGACCCTGAGAT
ACCATAAAAAGATCCATACAGGGGAGAAGCCATATAAGTGTGAAGAGTGTGGGAAGGCTTTTTCCACTTT
CAGCATTTTGACGAAACATAAAGTGATCCACACTGGTGAAAAGCCATATAAGTGTGAGGAATGCGGTAAG
GCGTTTTCGTGGCTATCGGTTTTCAGTAAGCATAAAAAAATTCACACCGGGGAAAAATTATA
